>Addgene plasmid #240431 | pHREP-KD-2-shH4 | addgene full sequence | sequence record 485265 | Addgene NGS Result
GGATCCCTATACAGTTGAAGTCGGAAGTTTACATACACTTAAGTTGGAGTCATTAAAACTCGTTTTTCAA
CTACTCCACAAATTTCTTGTTAACAAACAATAGTTTTGGCAAGTCAGTTAGGACATCTACTTTGTGCATG
ACACAAGTCATTTTTCCAACAATTGTTTACAGACAGATTATTTCACTTATAATTCACTGTATCACAATTC
CAGTGGGTCAGAAGTTTACATACACTAAGTTCGACTCCTCTGCAGAATGCGGCGATGTTTCGGTAAGGGG
TCCGCTATCTAGACGAGTTTACTCCCTATCAGTGATAGAGAACGTATGTCGAGTTTACTCCCTATCAGTG
ATAGAGAACGATGTCGAGTTTACTCCCTATCAGTGATAGAGAACGTATGTCGAGTTTACTCCCTATCAGT
GATAGAGAACGTATGTCGAGTTTACTCCCTATCAGTGATAGAGAACGTATGTCGAGTTTATCCCTATCAG
TGATAGAGAACGTATGTCGAGTTTACTCCCTATCAGTGATAGAGAACGTATGTCGATTAGGCGTGTACGG
TGGGCGCCTATAAAAGCAGAGCTCGTTTAGTGAACCGTCAGATCGCCTGGAGCCAATTCCAACTCTTTTG
CCTTATACCTACTTTCCGTACCACTTCCTACCCTCGAAAGGCCTCTGATGACCGAGTACAAGCCCACGGT
GCGCCTCGCCACCCGCGACGACGTCCCCAGGGCTGTACGCACCCTCGCCGCCGCGTTCGCCGACTACCCC
GCCACGCGCCACACCGTCGATCCGGACCGCCACATCGAGCGGGTCACCGAGCTGCAAGAACTCTTCCTCA
CGCGCGTCGGGCTCGACATCGGCAAGGTGTGGGTCGCGGACGACGGCGCCGCGGTGGCGGTCTGGACCAC
GCCGGAGAGCGTCGAAGCGGGGGCGGTGTTCGCCGAGATCGGCCCGCGCATGGCCGAGTTGAGCGGTTCC
CGGCTGGCCGCGCAGCAACAGATGGAAGGCCTCCTGGCGCCGCACCGGCCCAAGGAGCCCGCGTGGTTCC
TGGCCACCGTCGGCGTTTCGCCCGACCACCAGGGCAAGGGTCTGGGCAGCGCCGTCGTGCTCCCCGGAGT
GGAGGCGGCCGAGCGCGCCGGGGTGCCCGCCTTCCTGGAGACCTCCGCGCCCCGCAACCTCCCCTTCTAC
GAGCGGCTCGGCTTCACCGTCACCGCCGACGTCGAGGTGCCCGAAGGACCGCGCACCTGGTGCATGACCC
GCAAGCCCGGTGCCTGATTCGAAGGCCTGTCGTGAAGCTTGGGGATCAATTCTCTAGAGCTCGCTGATCA
GCCTCGAGCTAGCGCTACCGGACTCAGATCTCGAGCTCAAGCTTCGAATTCTGCAGTCGACGGTACCGAT
CCAAGAAGGTATATTGCTGTTGACAGTGAGCGCCACGGCCATGGACGTGGTCTATAGTGAAGCCACAGAT
GTATAGACCACGTCCATGGCCGTGATGCCTACTGCCTCGGACTTCAAGGGCTACGATCGTACGGGATCCA
GTCAGGCCAAGCTTCCATCGATAGACATGATAAGATACATTGATGAGTTTGGACAAACCACAACAAGAAT
GCAGTGAAAAAAATGCTTTATTTGTGAAATTTGTGATGCTATTGCTTTATTTGTAACCATTATAAGCTGC
AATAAACAAGTTAACAACAACAATTGCATTCATTTTATGTTTCAGGTTCAGGGGGAGATGTGGGAGGTTT
TTTAAAGCAAGTAAAACCTCTACAAATGTGGTACCTAGGCGAGACCCTGTCTCACAAAATAAAGTAAGCC
CGGACTGAGTGCGGAAAGGCGGGCCTGGCGGGTCTGGTCTCCCCATGCGGGCCACCAGAGGCCCTGCAGC
CTTCAGTCGCTTGAAGGGGTAATGGCGCTTCCACTCACAAACATGGCGGACAGAGCGTGTGAACGAGATG
AACAGCCCCTCAAAAATATGGCCGCCGAGGCTGGACGGCCGTGCCCCAGCAGCACCGCCTCCGCGCCCCA
CGTGATCTCTCGCCGGGCACAGCGCTGACCGCGGAGGTCCAACCGGAAGAATGTCCGGATTGGACATTCG
GAAGAGGGCCCGCCTTCCCTGGGGAATCTCTGCGCACGCGCAGAACGCTTCGACCAATGAAAACACAGGA
AGCCGTCCGCGCAACCGCGTTGCGTCACTTCTGCCGCCCCTGTTTCAAGGTATATAGCCGTAGACGGAAC
TTCGCCTTTCTCTCGGCCTTAGCGCCATTTTTTTGGGTGAGTGTTTTTTGGTTCCTGCGTTGGGATTCCG
TGTACAATCCATAGACATCTGACCTCGGCACTTAGCATCATCACAGCAAACTAACTGTAGCCTTTCTCTC
TTTCCCTGTAGAAACCTCTGCACCTGAGGCCACATGTCCAGACTGGACAAGAGCAAAATCATAAACAGCG
CTCTGGAATTACTCAATGGAGTCGGTATCGAAGGCCTGACGACAAGGAAACTCGCTCAAAAGCTGGGAGT
TGAGCAGCCTACCCTGTACTGGCACGTGAAGAACAAGCGGGCCCTGCTCGATGCCCTGCCAATCGAGATG
CTGGACAGGCATCATACCCACAGCTGCCCCCTGGAAGGCGAGTCATGGCAAGACTTTCTGCGGAACAACG
CCAAGTCATACCGCTGTGCTCTCCTCTCACATCGCGACGGGGCTAAAGTGCATCTCGGCACCCGCCCAAC
AGAGAAACAGTACGAAACCCTGGAAAATCAGCTCGCGTTCCTGTGTCAGCAAGGCTTCTCCCTGGAGAAC
GCACTGTACGCTCTGTCCGCCGTGGGCCACTTTACACTGGGCTGCGTATTGGAGGAACAGGAGCATCAAG
TAGCAAAAGAGGAAAGAGAGACACCTACCACCGATTCTATGCCCCCACTTCTGAAGCAAGCAATTGAGCT
GTTCGACCGGCAGGGAGCCGAACCTGCCTTCCTTTTCGGCCTGGAACTAATCATATGTGGCCTGGAGAAA
CAGCTAAAGTGCGAAAGCGGCGGGCCGACCGACGCCCTTGACGATTTTGACTTAGACATGCTCCCAGCCG
ATGCCCTTGACGACTTTGACCTTGATATGCTGCCTGCTGACGCTCTTGACGATTTTGACCTTGACATGCT
CCCCGGGTCCGGCGCTACTAACTTCAGCCTGCTGAAGCAGGCTGGTGACGTCGAGGAGAATCCTGGTCCC
ATGATTGAACAAGATGGATTGCACGCAGGTTCTCCGGCCGCTTGGGTGGAGAGGCTATTCGGCTATGACT
GGGCACAACAGACAATCGGCTGCTCTGATGCCGCCGTGTTCCGGCTGTCAGCGCAGGGGCGCCCGGTTCT
TTTTGTCAAGACCGACCTGTCCGGTGCCCTGAATGAACTGCAGGACGAGGCAGCGCGGCTATCGTGGCTG
GCCACGACGGGCGTTCCTTGCGCAGCTGTGCTCGACGTTGTCACTGAAGCGGGAAGGGACTGGCTGCTAT
TGGGCGAAGTGCCGGGGCAGGATCTCCTGTCATCTCACCTTGCTCCTGCCGAGAAAGTATCCATCATGGC
TGATGCAATGCGGCGGCTGCATACGCTTGATCCGGCTACCTGCCCATTCGACCACCAAGCGAAACATCGC
ATCGAGCGAGCACGTACTCGGATGGAAGCCGGTCTTGTCGATCAGGATGATCTGGACGAAGAGCATCAGG
GGCTCGCGCCAGCCGAACTGTTCGCCAGGCTCAAGGCGCGCATGCCCGACGGCGAGGATCTCGTCGTGAC
CCATGGCGATGCCTGCTTGCCGAATATCATGGTGGAAAATGGCCGCTTTTCTGGATTCATCGACTGTGGC
CGGCTGGGTGTGGCGGACCGCTATCAGGACATAGCGTTGGCTACCCGTGATATTGCTGAAGAGCTTGGCG
GCGAATGGGCTGACCGCTTCCTCGTGCTTTACGGTATCGCCGCTCCCGATTCGCAGCGCATCGCCTTCTA
TCGCCTTCTTGACGAGTTCTTCTGATTCGAAGGCCTGTCGTGAAGCTTGGGGATCAATTCTCTAGAGCTC
GCTGATCAGCCTCGACTGTGCCTTCTAGTTGCCAGCCATCTGTTGTTTGCCCCTCCCCCGTGCCTTCCTT
GACCCTGGAAGGTGCCACTCCCACTGTCCTTTCCTAATAAAATGAGGAAATTGCATCGCATTGTCTGAGT
AGGTGTCATTCTATTCTGGGGGGTGGGGTGGGGCAGGACAGCAAGGGGGAGGATTGGGAAGACAATAGCA
GGCATGCTGGGGATGCGGTGGGCTCTATGGCTTCTGAGGCGGAAAGAACCAGCTGGGCCTACTAGCTACT
CGGGACCCCTTACCGAAACATCGCCGCATTCTGCAGAGGAGTCGAACTTAGTGTATGTAAACTTCTGACC
CACTGGGAATGTGATGAAAGAAATAAAAGCTGAAATGAATCATTCTCTCTACTATTATTCTGATATTTCA
CATTCTTAAAATAAAGTGGTGATCCTAACTGACCTAAGACAGGGAATTTTTACTAGGATTAAATGTCAGG
AATTGTGAAAAAGTGAGTTTAAATGTATTTGGCTAAGGTGTATGTAAACTTCCGACTTCAACTGTATAGG
GATCCGCTTCCTCGCTCACTGACTCGCTGCGCTCGGTCGTTCGGCTGCGGCGAGCGGTATCAGCTCACTC
AAAGGCGGTAATACGGTTATCCACAGAATCAGGGGATAACGCAGGAAAGAACATGTGAGCAAAAGGCCAG
CAAAAGGCCAGGAACCGTAAAAAGGCCGCGTTGCTGGCGTTTTTCCATAGGCTCCGCCCCCCTGACGAGC
ATCACAAAAATCGACGCTCAAGTCAGAGGTGGCGAAACCCGACAGGACTATAAAGATACCAGGCGTTTCC
CCCTGGAAGCTCCCTCGTGCGCTCTCCTGTTCCGACCCTGCCGCTTACCGGATACCTGTCCGCCTTTCTC
CCTTCGGGAAGCGTGGCGCTTTCTCATAGCTCACGCTGTAGGTATCTCAGTTCGGTGTAGGTCGTTCGCT
CCAAGCTGGGCTGTGTGCACGAACCCCCCGTTCAGCCCGACCGCTGCGCCTTATCCGGTAACTATCGTCT
TGAGTCCAACCCGGTAAGACACGACTTATCGCCACTGGCAGCAGCCACTGGTAACAGGATTAGCAGAGCG
AGGTATGTAGGCGGTGCTACAGAGTTCTTGAAGTGGTGGCCTAACTACGGCTACACTAGAAGAACAGTAT
TTGGTATCTGCGCTCTGCTGAAGCCAGTTACCTTCGGAAAAAGAGTTGGTAGCTCTTGATCCGGCAAACA
AACCACCGCTGGTAGCGGTGGTTTTTTTGTTTGCAAGCAGCAGATTACGCGCAGAAAAAAAGGATCTCAA
GAAGATCCTTTGATCTTTTCTACGGGGTCTGACGCTCAGTGGAACGAAAACTCACGTTAAGGGATTTTGG
TCATGAGATTATCAAAAAGGATCTTCACCTAGATCCTTTTAAATTAAAAATGAAGTTTTAAATCAATCTA
AAGTATATATGAGTAAACTTGGTCTGACAGTTACCAATGCTTAATCAGTGAGGCACCTATCTCAGCGATC
TGTCTATTTCGTTCATCCATAGTTGCCTGACTCCCCGTCGTGTAGATAACTACGATACGGGAGGGCTTAC
CATCTGGCCCCAGTGCTGCAATGATACCGCGAGACCCACGCTCACCGGCTCCAGATTTATCAGCAATAAA
CCAGCCAGCCGGAAGGGCCGAGCGCAGAAGTGGTCCTGCAACTTTATCCGCCTCCATCCAGTCTATTAAT
TGTTGCCGGGAAGCTAGAGTAAGTAGTTCGCCAGTTAATAGTTTGCGCAACGTTGTTGCCATTGCTACAG
GCATCGTGGTGTCACGCTCGTCGTTTGGTATGGCTTCATTCAGCTCCGGTTCCCAACGATCAAGGCGAGT
TACATGATCCCCCATGTTGTGCAAAAAAGCGGTTAGCTCCTTCGGTCCTCCGATCGTTGTCAGAAGTAAG
TTGGCCGCAGTGTTATCACTCATGGTTATGGCAGCACTGCATAATTCTCTTACTGTCATGCCATCCGTAA
GATGCTTTTCTGTGACTGGTGAGTACTCAACCAAGTCATTCTGAGAATAGTGTATGCGGCGACCGAGTTG
CTCTTGCCCGGCGTCAATACGGGATAATACCGCGCCACATAGCAGAACTTTAAAAGTGCTCATCATTGGA
AAACGTTCTTCGGGGCGAAAACTCTCAAGGATCTTACCGCTGTTGAGATCCAGTTCGATGTAACCCACTC
GTGCACCCAACTGATCTTCAGCATCTTTTACTTTCACCAGCGTTTCTGGGTGAGCAAAAACAGGAAGGCA
AAATGCCGCAAAAAAGGGAATAAGGGCGACACGGAAATGTTGAATACTCATACTCTTCCTTTTTCAATAT
TATTGAAGCATTTATCAGGGTTATTGTCTCATGAGCGGATACATATTTGAATGTATTTAGAAAAATAAAC
AAATAGGGGTTCCGCGCACATTTCCCCGAAAAGTGCCACCTGATGCGGTGTGAAATACCGCACAGATGCG
TAAGGAGAAAATACCGCATCAGGAAATTGTAAGCGTTAATATTTTGTTAAAATT
Features (pLannotate 1.2.2; 18 found; start..end, strand, type, name):
    295..607     +  promoter       tight TRE promoter: Tet-responsive promoter PTight, consisting of seven tet operator sequences followed by the minimal CMV promoter
    678..1277    +  CDS            PuroR (fragment): puromycin N-acetyltransferase; pac from Streptomyces; confers resistance to puromycin
   1338..1398    +  misc_feature   MCS (fragment): multiple cloning site
   1403..1429    +  ncRNA          5' miR-30a (fragment): sequence upstream of the 71-nt precursor of the human miR-30a microRNA (Zeng et al., 2002) miRNA
   1499..1520    +  ncRNA          3' miR-30a (fragment): sequence downstream of the 71-nt precursor of the human miR-30a microRNA (Zeng et al., 2002) miRNA
   1564..1614    +  CDS            VP1_SV40 (fragment): Experimental evidence at protein level: Swiss-Prot protein existence level 1. Forms an icosahedral capsid with a T=7 symmetry and a 40 nm diameter. The capsid is composed of 72 pentamers linked to each other by disulfide bonds and associated with VP2 or VP3 proteins. Binds to N- glycolylneuraminic analog of the ganglioside GM1 on the cell surface to provide virion attachment to target cell (PubMed:18353982). Once attached, the virion is internalized by caveolin-mediated endocytosis and traffics to the endoplasmic reticulum. Inside the endoplasmic reticulum, the protein folding machinery isomer
   1611..1692    -  polyA_signal   SV40 poly(A) signal: SV40 polyadenylation signal
   1715..1783    -  CDS            large T antigen (fragment): large T antigen from SV40 (simian virus 40)
   2414..3111    +  CDS            rtTA3 (fragment): reverse tetracycline transactivator 3 activates expression from Tet-responsive promoters in the presence of doxycycline
   3041..3151    +  CDS            VP48: 3 tandem repeats of the minimal activation domain of herpes simplex virus VP16 (Cheng et al., 2013)
   3221..4012    +  CDS            neo: KKA2_KLEPN - Also known as kan, nptII. Experimental evidence at protein level: Swiss-Prot protein existence level 1. Resistance to kanamycin, neomycin, paromomycin, ribostamycin, butirosin and gentamicin B. From Klebsiella pneumoniae.
   4076..4300    +  polyA_signal   bGH poly(A) signal: bovine growth hormone polyadenylation signal
   4304..4325    +  promoter       SV40 promoter (fragment): SV40 enhancer and early promoter
   4802..5390    -  rep_origin     ori: high-copy-number ColE1/pMB1/pBR322/pUC origin of replication
   5561..6421    -  CDS            AmpR: β-lactamase; bla; confers resistance to ampicillin, carbenicillin, and related antibiotics
   6422..6526    -  promoter       AmpR promoter: bla
   6553..6603    +  misc_feature   bom (fragment): basis of mobility region from pBR322
   6604..6634    -  rep_origin     M13 ori (fragment): M13 bacteriophage origin of replication; arrow indicates direction of (+) strand synthesis
