[The description below was written by a language model from this plasmid's Addgene catalogue record and pLannotate feature annotations shown in this document.]
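Description:
pHREP-KD-2-shH4 is a mammalian expression plasmid built on the pHREP-KD-2 backbone and described as a Sleeping Beauty transposon vector for doxycycline-inducible knockdown of chicken (G. gallus) histone H4. In bacteria it is maintained through a high-copy ColE1/pUC-type origin and an ampicillin resistance gene driven by its own bla promoter. The automated feature table does not annotate the Sleeping Beauty inverted terminal repeats, so the transposon boundaries cannot be read from it. Stable genomic integration would presumably require a transposase supplied separately, as none is annotated on the plasmid.

The inducible unit begins with a tight TRE promoter (seven tet operators upstream of a minimal CMV promoter) that drives a puromycin N-acetyltransferase coding sequence. This is followed by a short multiple cloning site remnant and the H4-targeting shRNA, embedded between truncated 5' and 3' miR-30a flanking sequences, which matches the "shortened mir30" design stated in the record. An SV40 polyadenylation region lies immediately downstream. Because the resistance gene and the microRNA-style hairpin appear to share one Tet-responsive transcript, puromycin resistance should report on induction and allow co-selection of cells that express the shRNA.

A second cassette encodes the reverse tetracycline transactivator rtTA3, followed by a neomycin phosphotransferase gene and a bGH polyadenylation signal, giving G418 selection for cells carrying the vector. The promoter for this cassette and the element linking rtTA3 to neo are not annotated. Placing transactivator and responder on one plasmid makes this an all-in-one system. The associated publication title indicates it was developed for a histone replacement approach in tetrapods, in which endogenous H4 would be depleted on demand.
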