Addgene plasmid #240431: pHREP-KD-2-shH4
Purpose: Sleeping Beauty vector for inducible expression of a chicken H4 targeting shRNA using a shortened mir30 sequence. Allows co-selection with Puromycin.
Depositing lab: Lienhard Schmitz. Depositing organization: Justus Liebig-Universitaet Giessen. Publication: A novel approach towards a histone replacement system in Tetrapods. Pfisterer M, Pritz A, Parry A, Schmitz ML. PLoS One. 2026 Feb 10;21(2):e0342014. doi: 10.1371/journal.pone.0342014. eCollection 2026. PubMed 41666149.
Backbone
  Vector backbone: pHREP-KD-2
  Vector type: Mammalian Expression
  Selectable markers: Neomycin (select with G418), Puromycin
Growth in bacteria
  Bacterial resistance: Ampicillin, 100 μg/mL
  Growth temperature: 37°C
  Growth strain: NEB Stable
  Copy number: High Copy
Gene/Insert
  Gene/Insert name: H4
  gRNA/shRNA sequence: ccacggccatggacgtggtcta
  Species: G. gallus (chicken)
Terms and licenses: Academic/Nonprofit Terms; Industry Terms: Not Available to Industry
How to cite: pHREP-KD-2-shH4 was a gift from Lienhard Schmitz (Addgene plasmid # 240431 ; http://n2t.net/addgene:240431 ; RRID:Addgene_240431)
